>Addgene plasmid #101411 | pDONR221-HES3 | addgene full sequence | sequence record 340270 | Addgene NGS Result
CAAATAATGATTTTATTTTGACTGATAGTGACCTGTTCGTTGCAACAAATTGATGAGCAATGCTTTTTTA
TAATGCCAACTTTGTACAAAAAAGTTGGCATGGAGAAAAAGCGCCGGGCACGCATCAATGTGTCACTGGA
GCAGCTCAAGTCGCTGCTGGAGAAACACTACTCGCACCAGATCCGGAAGCGCAAATTGGAGAAGGCCGAC
ATCCTGGAGTTGAGCGTGAAGTACATGAGAAGCCTTCAGAACTCCTTGCAAGGGCTCTGGCCTGTACCCA
GAGGAGCCGAGCAACCGTCGGGCTTCCGTAGCTGCTTGCCCGGTGTTAGCCAGCTCCTTAGGCGTGGAGA
TGAGGTAGGCAGCGGACTTCGTTGTCCACTAGTGCCCGAGAGCGCCGCCGGTAGCACCATGGACAGCGCA
GGGTTAGGTCAGGAAGCACCAGCGTTATTCCGACCTTGCACTCCTGCTGTCTGGGCTCCTGCTCCTGCAG
CCGGAGGCCCGAGATCTCCACCACCCTTGCTACTACTCCCCGAAAGTCTTCCTGGCTCGTCTGCTAGCGT
TCCTCCACCGCAGCCAGCTTCTAGTCGTTGCGCTGAGAGTCCCGGGCTAGGTTTGCGTGTGTGGCGACCA
TGGGGAAGTCCCGGGGATGACCTGAACTGCCCAACTTTCTTGTACAAAGTTGGCATTATAAGAAAGCATT
GCTTATCAATTTGTTGCAACGAACAGGTCACTATCAGTCAAAATAAAATCATTATTTGCCATCCAGCTGA
TATCCCCTATAGTGAGTCGTATTACATGGTCATAGCTGTTTCTTGGCAGCTCTGGCCCGTGTCTCAAAAT
CTCTGATGTTACATTGCACAAGATAAAAATATATCATCATGAACAATAAAACTGTCTGCTTACATAAACA
GTAATACAAGGGGTGTTATGAGCCATATTCAACGGGAAACGTCGAGGCCGCGATTAAATTCCAACATGGA
TGCTGATTTATATGGGTATAAATGGGCTCGCGATAATGTCGGGCAATCAGGTGCGACAATCTATCGCTTG
TATGGGAAGCCCGATGCGCCAGAGTTGTTTCTGAAACATGGCAAAGGTAGCGTTGCCAATGATGTTACAG
ATGAGATGGTCAGACTAAACTGGCTGACGGAATTTATGCCTCTTCCGACCATCAAGCATTTTATCCGTAC
TCCTGATGATGCATGGTTACTCACCACTGCGATCCCCGGAAAAACAGCATTCCAGGTATTAGAAGAATAT
CCTGATTCAGGTGAAAATATTGTTGATGCGCTGGCAGTGTTCCTGCGCCGGTTGCATTCGATTCCTGTTT
GTAATTGTCCTTTTAACAGCGATCGCGTATTTCGTCTCGCTCAGGCGCAATCACGAATGAATAACGGTTT
GGTTGATGCGAGTGATTTTGATGACGAGCGTAATGGCTGGCCTGTTGAACAAGTCTGGAAAGAAATGCAT
AAACTTTTGCCATTCTCACCGGATTCAGTCGTCACTCATGGTGATTTCTCACTTGATAACCTTATTTTTG
ACGAGGGGAAATTAATAGGTTGTATTGATGTTGGACGAGTCGGAATCGCAGACCGATACCAGGATCTTGC
CATCCTATGGAACTGCCTCGGTGAGTTTTCTCCTTCATTACAGAAACGGCTTTTTCAAAAATATGGTATT
GATAATCCTGATATGAATAAATTGCAGTTTCATTTGATGCTCGATGAGTTTTTCTAATCAGAATTGGTTA
ATTGGTTGTAACACTGGCAGAGCATTACGCTGACTTGACGGGACGGCGCAAGCTCATGACCAAAATCCCT
TAACGTGAGTTACGCGTCGTTCCACTGAGCGTCAGACCCCGTAGAAAAGATCAAAGGATCTTCTTGAGAT
CCTTTTTTTCTGCGCGTAATCTGCTGCTTGCAAACAAAAAAACCACCGCTACCAGCGGTGGTTTGTTTGC
CGGATCAAGAGCTACCAACTCTTTTTCCGAAGGTAACTGGCTTCAGCAGAGCGCAGATACCAAATACTGT
TCTTCTAGTGTAGCCGTAGTTAGGCCACCACTTCAAGAACTCTGTAGCACCGCCTACATACCTCGCTCTG
CTAATCCTGTTACCAGTGGCTGCTGCCAGTGGCGATAAGTCGTGTCTTACCGGGTTGGACTCAAGACGAT
AGTTACCGGATAAGGCGCAGCGGTCGGGCTGAACGGGGGGTTCGTGCACACAGCCCAGCTTGGAGCGAAC
GACCTACACCGAACTGAGATACCTACAGCGTGAGCTATGAGAAAGCGCCACGCTTCCCGAAGGGAGAAAG
GCGGACAGGTATCCGGTAAGCGGCAGGGTCGGAACAGGAGAGCGCACGAGGGAGCTTCCAGGGGGAAACG
CCTGGTATCTTTATAGTCCTGTCGGGTTTCGCCACCTCTGACTTGAGCGTCGATTTTTGTGATGCTCGTC
AGGGGGGCGGAGCCTATGGAAAAACGCCAGCAACGCGGCCTTTTTACGGTTCCTGGCCTTTTGCTGGCCT
TTTGCTCACATGTTCTTTCCTGCGTTATCCCCTGATTCTGTGGATAACCGTATTACCGCCTTTGAGTGAG
CTGATACCGCTCGCCGCAGCCGAACGACCGAGCGCAGCGAGTCAGTGAGCGAGGAAGCGGAAGAGCGCCC
AATACGCAAACCGCCTCTCCCCGCGCGTTGGCCGATTCATTAATGCAGCTGGCACGACAGGTTTCCCGAC
TGGAAAGCGGGCAGTGAGCGCAACGCAATTAATACGCGTACCGCTAGCCAGGAAGAGTTTGTAGAAACGC
AAAAAGGCCATCCGTCAGGATGGCCTTCTGCTTAGTTTGATGCCTGGCAGTTTATGGCGGGCGTCCTGCC
CGCCACCCTCCGGGCCGTTGCTTCACAACGTTCAAATCCGCTCCCGGCGGATTTGTCCTACTCAGGAGAG
CGTTCACCGACAAACAACAGATAAAACGAAAGGCCCAGTCTTCCGACTGAGCCTTTCGTTTTATTTGATG
CCTGGCAGTTCCCTACTCTCGCGTTAACGCTAGCATGGATGTTTTCCCAGTCACGACGTTGTAAAACGAC
GGCCAGTCTTAAGCTCGGGCCC
Features (pLannotate 1.2.2; 10 found; start..end, strand, type, name):
      2..97      +  protein_bind   attL3: mutant version of attL; recombination site for the Gateway® LR reaction LR Clonase™
    100..657     +  CDS            HES3: HES3_HUMAN - Also known as BHLHB43. Protein inferred from homology: Swiss-Prot protein existence level 3. Transcriptional repressor of genes that require a bHLH protein for their transcription. From Homo sapiens (Human).
    660..758     -  protein_bind   attL2: mutant version of attL; recombination site for the Gateway® LR reaction LR Clonase™
    776..794     -  promoter       T7 promoter: promoter for bacteriophage T7 RNA polymerase
    928..1737    +  CDS            KanR: aminoglycoside phosphotransferase; aph(3')-Ia; confers resistance to kanamycin in bacteria or G418 (Geneticin®) in eukaryotes
   1884..2472    +  rep_origin     ori: high-copy-number ColE1/pMB1/pBR322/pUC origin of replication
   2655..2747    +  CDS            lacI (fragment): lac repressor; lacI; The lac repressor binds to the lac operator to inhibit transcription in E. coli. This inhibition can be relieved by adding lactose or isopropyl-β-D-thiogalactopyranoside (IPTG).
   2802..2829    -  terminator     rrnB T2 terminator: transcription terminator T2 from the E. coli rrnB gene
   2961..3004    +  terminator     rrnB T1 terminator: Escherichia coli rrnB; transcription terminator T1 from the E. coli rrnB gene
   3051..3087    -  CDS            lacZα (fragment): LacZα fragment of β-galactosidase; lacZ fragment
