[The description below was written by a language model from this plasmid's Addgene catalogue record and pLannotate feature annotations shown in this document.]
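Description:
pDONR221-HES3 is a Gateway entry clone built on the Invitrogen pDONR221 backbone and carrying the human HES3 open reading frame. It belongs to the Human TFome Collection of transcription factor ORFs assembled for cell fate engineering. The sequenced plasmid is about 3.1 kb. It is propagated in E. coli from a high-copy ColE1/pUC-type origin and selected with kanamycin through an aminoglycoside phosphotransferase (KanR) gene. The remaining annotated elements are standard backbone parts: rrnB T1 and T2 transcription terminators, which insulate the cloning site from read-through transcription, a T7 promoter next to the insert that points back towards it, and short lacI and lacZα fragments that appear to be backbone remnants with no function.

The payload is the HES3 coding sequence (also known as bHLHb43), which encodes a bHLH-family transcriptional repressor. According to the depositor it was produced by gene synthesis. The ORF is flanked by attL recombination sites. The automated annotation labels the upstream site attL3 and the downstream one attL2, whereas a pDONR221-derived entry clone would normally carry attL1 and attL2, so the upstream label may be an annotation artefact. No eukaryotic promoter, tag or reporter is present, so the plasmid is not an expression construct in its own right. Instead, it serves as a shuttle from which the ORF is moved by LR Clonase recombination into any compatible Gateway destination vector. The last nucleotide of the stop codon has been removed, so translation can continue through the downstream att site into a C-terminal tag or fusion partner supplied by the destination vector.
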