Addgene plasmid #101411: pDONR221-HES3
Purpose: Donor Vector containing HES3 transcription factor, part of the Human TFome Collection
Depositing lab: George Church. Depositing organization: Harvard Medical School. Publication: A comprehensive library of human transcription factors for cell fate engineering. Ng AHM, Khoshakhlagh P, Rojo Arias JE, Pasquini G, Wang K, Swiersy A, Shipman SL, Appleton E, Kiaee K, Kohman RE, Vernet A, Dysart M, Leeper K, Saylor W, Huang JY, Graveline A, Taipale J, Hill DE, Vidal M, Melero-Martin JM, Busskamp V, Church GM. Nat Biotechnol. 2021 Apr;39(4):510-519. doi: 10.1038/s41587-020-0742-6. Epub 2020 Nov 30. PubMed 33257861.
Backbone
  Vector backbone: pDONR221
  Backbone manufacturer: Invitrogen
  Vector type: Gateway shuttling vector
Growth in bacteria
  Bacterial resistance: Kanamycin, 50 μg/mL
  Growth temperature: 37°C
  Growth strain: DH5alpha
  Copy number: High Copy
Gene/Insert
  Gene/Insert name: HES3 (alt name: Q5TGS1 (Uniprot ID))
  Species: H. sapiens (human)
  Mutation: Last nucleotide of stop codon removed to allow for Gateway C-terminal fusions
  Entrez Gene: HES3 (a.k.a. bHLHb43)
  Cloning method: Gateway Cloning
  Sequencing primers: 5′ M13F(-21)
Terms and licenses: Academic/Nonprofit Terms; Industry Terms: Not Available to Industry
Depositor comments: Harvard generated by gene synthesis
How to cite: pDONR221-HES3 was a gift from George Church (Addgene plasmid # 101411 ; http://n2t.net/addgene:101411 ; RRID:Addgene_101411)
