>Addgene plasmid #101411 | pDONR221-HES3 | depositor partial sequence | sequence record 191284 | insert
ATGGAGAAAAAGCGCCGGGCACGCATCAATGTGTCACTGGAGCAGCTCAAGTCGCTGCTGGAGAAACACT
ACTCGCACCAGATCCGGAAGCGCAAATTGGAGAAGGCCGACATCCTGGAGTTGAGCGTGAAGTACATGAG
AAGCCTTCAGAACTCCTTGCAAGGGCTCTGGCCTGTACCCAGAGGAGCCGAGCAACCGTCGGGCTTCCGT
AGCTGCTTGCCCGGTGTTAGCCAGCTCCTTAGGCGTGGAGATGAGGTAGGCAGCGGACTTCGTTGTCCAC
TAGTGCCCGAGAGCGCCGCCGGTAGCACCATGGACAGCGCAGGGTTAGGTCAGGAAGCACCAGCGTTATT
CCGACCTTGCACTCCTGCTGTCTGGGCTCCTGCTCCTGCAGCCGGAGGCCCGAGATCTCCACCACCCTTG
CTACTACTCCCCGAAAGTCTTCCTGGCTCGTCTGCTAGCGTTCCTCCACCGCAGCCAGCTTCTAGTCGTT
GCGCTGAGAGTCCCGGGCTAGGTTTGCGTGTGTGGCGACCATGGGGAAGTCCCGGGGATGACCTGAACTG
CCCAACTTTCTTGTACAAAGTTGTCCCC
